Addgene plasmid #30184: pET Biotin His6 FlAsH LIC cloning vector (H6-FlAsH)
Purpose: (Empty Backbone)
Depositing lab: Scott Gradia. Depositing organization: University of California, Berkeley.
Backbone
  Vector backbone: pET
  Backbone size (bp): 5380
  Vector type: Bacterial Expression
  Tag / fusion protein: FlAsH (C terminal on backbone); AviTag (biotin) (N terminal on backbone); 6xHis (N terminal on backbone); TEV cleavage site (N terminal on backbone)
Growth in bacteria
  Bacterial resistance: Kanamycin, 50 μg/mL
  Growth temperature: 37°C
  Growth strain: DH5alpha
  Copy number: Low Copy
Gene/Insert
  Gene/Insert name: None
  Tag / fusion protein: FlAsH (C terminal on backbone); Biotin-H6-TEV recognition (N terminal on backbone)
  Cloning method: Restriction Enzyme; 5′ cloning site LIC site vGFP (destroyed during cloning); 3′ cloning site LIC site vGFP (destroyed during cloning)
  Sequencing primers: 5′ T7 forward; 3′ T7 reverse
Terms and licenses: Academic/Nonprofit Terms; Industry Terms: Not Available to Industry
Depositor comments: This plasmid is an empty vector. Your gene can be inserted with a LIC cloning protocol. This vector adds a short FlAsH tag to the C-terminus of your protein. When your protein is mixed with a biarsenical reagent (see Invitrogen's website), fluorescence will develop. This technique may be useful when a larger fusion interferes with the function of your protein. To clone into this vector, add LIC tags to the 5' end of your PCR primers. Forward - 5' TACTTCCAATCCAATGCA3' Reverse - 5' CTCCCACTACCAATGCC 3' Do NOT include a stop codon with your reverse primer. Linearize the plasmid with SspI, then gel purify. When digesting the DNA with T4 polymerase, use dCTP for the insert and dGTP for your linearized vector. More information on this vector can be found through http://qb3.berkeley.edu/qb3/macrolab/
How to cite: pET Biotin His6 FlAsH LIC cloning vector (H6-FlAsH) was a gift from Scott Gradia (Addgene plasmid # 30184 ; http://n2t.net/addgene:30184 ; RRID:Addgene_30184)
