[The description below was written by a language model from this plasmid's Addgene catalogue record and pLannotate feature annotations shown in this document.]
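Description:
pET Biotin His6 FlAsH LIC cloning vector (H6-FlAsH) is an empty 5,380 bp bacterial expression backbone of the pET family, designed to receive an open reading frame by ligation-independent cloning (LIC). It is propagated in E. coli under kanamycin selection (aph(3')-Ia KanR). It carries a ColE1/pBR322-type origin together with the bom region and the rop gene, which is consistent with its catalogue listing as low copy. An f1 origin is also present, and short tetracycline-resistance gene fragments are non-functional remnants of the pBR322 ancestry.

The expression cassette follows the standard pET layout: a T7 promoter followed by a lac operator, the T7 gene 10 ribosome binding site and a T7 terminator, with a plasmid-borne lacI gene supplying repressor. Transcription therefore depends on a host that provides T7 RNA polymerase and is induced with IPTG. According to the catalogue, an inserted gene gains an N-terminal AviTag for biotinylation, a 6xHis tag for metal-affinity purification and a TEV protease site for removing those tags. At the C-terminus it gains a short FlAsH tetracysteine motif. The feature table annotates the 6xHis, a partial TEV site and the tetracysteine tag, but not the AviTag. It also detects a further histidine-tag fragment and a gene 10-derived fragment downstream of the tetracysteine tag, which the catalogue does not mention.

The LIC site lies between the TEV site and the tetracysteine tag and is destroyed on cloning. Inserts must lack a stop codon so that translation reads through into the FlAsH tag. The tagged protein becomes fluorescent when mixed with a biarsenical reagent, offering a small alternative where a larger fluorescent fusion would disturb protein function.
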