Features (pLannotate 1.2.2; 21 found; start..end, strand, type, name):
     12..440     +  rep_origin     f1 ori (sequence partly withheld): f1 bacteriophage origin of replication; arrow indicates direction of (+) strand synthesis
    494..551     +  promoter       AmpR promoter (fragment): bla
    560..1375    -  CDS            KanR: aminoglycoside phosphotransferase; aph(3')-Ia; confers resistance to kanamycin in bacteria or G418 (Geneticin®) in eukaryotes
   1497..2085    +  rep_origin     ori: high-copy-number ColE1/pMB1/pBR322/pUC origin of replication
   2271..2413    -  misc_feature   bom: basis of mobility region from pBR322
   2515..2706    -  CDS            rop: Rop protein, which maintains plasmids at low copy number; rop
   2723..3103    +  CDS            YPB1_ECOLX: Protein predicted: Swiss-Prot protein existence level 4. From Escherichia coli.
   3175..3466    -  CDS            TcR (fragment): tetracycline efflux protein; tet; confers resistance to tetracycline
   3481..3502    -  protein_bind   CAP binding site: CAP binding activates transcription in the presence of cAMP. E. coli catabolite activator protein
   3515..4597    -  CDS            lacI: lac repressor; lacI; The lac repressor binds to the lac operator to inhibit transcription in E. coli. This inhibition can be relieved by adding lactose or isopropyl-β-D-thiogalactopyranoside (IPTG).
   4598..4675    -  promoter       lacI promoter: lacI
   4683..4962    -  CDS            TcR (fragment): tetracycline efflux protein; tet; confers resistance to tetracycline
   4984..5002    +  promoter       T7 promoter: promoter for bacteriophage T7 RNA polymerase
   5003..5027    +  protein_bind   lac operator: The lac repressor binds to the lac operator to inhibit transcription in E. coli. This inhibition can be relieved by adding lactose or isopropyl-β-D-thiogalactopyranoside (IPTG). lac repressor encoded by lacI
   5042..5064    +  RBS            RBS: efficient ribosome binding site from bacteriophage T7 gene 10 (Olins and Rangwala, 1989)
   5122..5139    +  CDS            6xHis: 6xHis affinity tag
   5140..5156    +  CDS            TEV site (fragment): tobacco etch virus (TEV) protease recognition and cleavage site
   5179..5196    +  CDS            tetracysteine tag: tetracysteine peptide that binds biarsenical labeling reagents
   5224..5241    +  CDS            9xHis (fragment): 9xHis affinity tag
   5251..5300    +  CDS            SET1 (fragment): solubility-enhancement tag derived from T7 phage gene 10B
   5308..5355    +  terminator     T7 terminator: transcription terminator for bacteriophage T7 RNA polymerase
>Addgene plasmid #30184 | pET Biotin His6 FlAsH LIC cloning vector (H6-FlAsH) | depositor full sequence | sequence record 13872 | Author sequence
TGGCGAATGGG
[124 nt withheld, positions 12-135]
C
[91 nt withheld, positions 137-227]
A
[49 nt withheld, positions 229-277]
CCTTTGACGTTGGAGTCCACGTTCTTT
[37 nt withheld, positions 305-341]
ACCCTATCTCGGTCTATTCTTTTGATTTATAAGGGATTTTGCCGATTTCGGCCTATTGGTTAAAAAATGA
GCTGATTTAACAAAAATTTAACGCGAATTTTAACAAACTAGTAACGTTTACAATTTCAGGTGGCACTTTT
CGGGGAAATGTGCGCGGAACCCCTATTTGTTTATTTTTCTAAATACATTCAAATATGTATCCGCTCATGA
ATTAATTCTTAGAAAAACTCATCGAGCATCAAATGAAACTGCAATTTATTCATATCAGGATTATCAATAC
CATATTTTTGAAAAAGCCGTTTCTGTAATGAAGGAGAAAACTCACCGAGGCAGTTCCATAGGATGGCAAG
ATCCTGGTATCGGTCTGCGATTCCGACTCGTCCAACATCAATACAACCTATTAATTTCCCCTCGTCAAAA
ATAAGGTTATCAAGTGAGAAATCACCATGAGTGACGACTGAATCCGGTGAGAATGGCAAAAGTTTATGCA
TTTCTTTCCAGACTTGTTCAACAGGCCAGCCATTACGCTCGTCATCAAAATCACTCGCATCAACCAAACC
GTTATTCATTCGTGATTGCGCCTGAGCGAGACGAAATACGCGATCGCTGTTAAAAGGACAATTACAAACA
GGAATCGAATGCAACCGGCGCAGGAACACTGCCAGCGCATCAACAATGTTTTCACCTGAATCAGGATATT
CTTCTAATACCTGGAATGCTGTTTTCCCGGGGATCGCAGTGGTGAGTAACCATGCATCATCAGGAGTACG
GATAAAATGCTTGATGGTCGGAAGAGGCATAAATTCCGTCAGCCAGTTTAGTCTGACCATCTCATCTGTA
ACATCATTGGCAACGCTACCTTTGCCATGTTTCAGAAACAACTCTGGCGCATCGGGCTTCCCATACAATC
GATAGATTGTCGCACCTGATTGCCCGACATTATCGCGAGCCCATTTATACCCATATAAATCAGCATCCAT
GTTGGAATTTAATCGCGGCCTAGAGCAAGACGTTTCCCGTTGAATATGGCTCATAACACCCCTTGTATTA
CTGTTTATGTAAGCAGACAGTTTTATTGTTCATGACCAAAATCCCTTAACGTGAGTTTTCGTTCCACTGA
GCGTCAGACCCCGTAGAAAAGATCAAAGGATCTTCTTGAGATCCTTTTTTTCTGCGCGTAATCTGCTGCT
TGCAAACAAAAAAACCACCGCTACCAGCGGTGGTTTGTTTGCCGGATCAAGAGCTACCAACTCTTTTTCC
GAAGGTAACTGGCTTCAGCAGAGCGCAGATACCAAATACTGTCCTTCTAGTGTAGCCGTAGTTAGGCCAC
CACTTCAAGAACTCTGTAGCACCGCCTACATACCTCGCTCTGCTAATCCTGTTACCAGTGGCTGCTGCCA
GTGGCGATAAGTCGTGTCTTACCGGGTTGGACTCAAGACGATAGTTACCGGATAAGGCGCAGCGGTCGGG
CTGAACGGGGGGTTCGTGCACACAGCCCAGCTTGGAGCGAACGACCTACACCGAACTGAGATACCTACAG
CGTGAGCTATGAGAAAGCGCCACGCTTCCCGAAGGGAGAAAGGCGGACAGGTATCCGGTAAGCGGCAGGG
TCGGAACAGGAGAGCGCACGAGGGAGCTTCCAGGGGGAAACGCCTGGTATCTTTATAGTCCTGTCGGGTT
TCGCCACCTCTGACTTGAGCGTCGATTTTTGTGATGCTCGTCAGGGGGGCGGAGCCTATGGAAAAACGCC
AGCAACGCGGCCTTTTTACGGTTCCTGGCCTTTTGCTGGCCTTTTGCTCACATGTTCTTTCCTGCGTTAT
CCCCTGATTCTGTGGATAACCGTATTACCGCCTTTGAGTGAGCTGATACCGCTCGCCGCAGCCGAACGAC
CGAGCGCAGCGAGTCAGTGAGCGAGGAAGCGGAAGAGCGCCTGATGCGGTATTTTCTCCTTACGCATCTG
TGCGGTATTTCACACCGCATATATGGTGCACTCTCAGTACAATCTGCTCTGATGCCGCATAGTTAAGCCA
GTATACACTCCGCTATCGCTACGTGACTGGGTCATGGCTGCGCCCCGACACCCGCCAACACCCGCTGACG
CGCCCTGACGGGCTTGTCTGCTCCCGGCATCCGCTTACAGACAAGCTGTGACCGTCTCCGGGAGCTGCAT
GTGTCAGAGGTTTTCACCGTCATCACCGAAACGCGCGAGGCAGCTGCGGTAAAGCTCATCAGCGTGGTCG
TGAAGCGATTCACAGATGTCTGCCTGTTCATCCGCGTCCAGCTCGTTGAGTTTCTCCAGAAGCGTTAATG
TCTGGCTTCTGATAAAGCGGGCCATGTTAAGGGCGGTTTTTTCCTGTTTGGTCACTGATGCCTCCGTGTA
AGGGGGATTTCTGTTCATGGGGGTAATGATACCGATGAAACGAGAGAGGATGCTCACGATACGGGTTACT
GATGATGAACATGCCCGGTTACTGGAACGTTGTGAGGGTAAACAACTGGCGGTATGGATGCGGCGGGACC
AGAGAAAAATCACTCAGGGTCAATGCCAGCGCTTCGTTAATACAGATGTAGGTGTTCCACAGGGTAGCCA
GCAGCATCCTGCGATGCAGATCCGGAACATAATGGTGCAGGGCGCTGACTTCCGCGTTTCCAGACTTTAC
GAAACACGGAAACCGAAGACCATTCATGTTGTTGCTCAGGTCGCAGACGTTTTGCAGCAGCAGTCGCTTC
ACGTTCGCTCGCGTATCGGTGATTCATTCTGCTAACCAGTAAGGCAACCCCGCCAGCCTAGCCGGGTCCT
CAACGACAGGAGCACGATCATGCGCACCCGTGGGGCCGCCATGCCGGCGATAATGGCCTGCTTCTCGCCG
AAACGTTTGGTGGCGGGACCAGTGACGAAGGCTTGAGCGAGGGCGTGCAAGATTCCGAATACCGCAAGCG
ACAGGCCGATCATCGTCGCGCTCCAGCGAAAGCGGTCCTCGCCGAAAATGACCCAGAGCGCTGCCGGCAC
CTGTCCTACGAGTTGCATGATAAAGAAGACAGTCATAAGTGCGGCGACGATAGTCATGCCCCGCGCCCAC
CGGAAGGAGCTGACTGGGTTGAAGGCTCTCAAGGGCATCGGTCGAGATCCCGGTGCCTAATGAGTGAGCT
AACTTACATTAATTGCGTTGCGCTCACTGCCCGCTTTCCAGTCGGGAAACCTGTCGTGCCAGCTGCATTA
ATGAATCGGCCAACGCGCGGGGAGAGGCGGTTTGCGTATTGGGCGCCAGGGTGGTTTTTCTTTTCACCAG
TGAGACGGGCAACAGCTGATTGCCCTTCACCGCCTGGCCCTGAGAGAGTTGCAGCAAGCGGTCCACGCTG
GTTTGCCCCAGCAGGCGAAAATCCTGTTTGATGGTGGTTAACGGCGGGATATAACATGAGCTGTCTTCGG
TATCGTCGTATCCCACTACCGAGATATCCGCACCAACGCGCAGCCCGGACTCGGTAATGGCGCGCATTGC
GCCCAGCGCCATCTGATCGTTGGCAACCAGCATCGCAGTGGGAACGATGCCCTCATTCAGCATTTGCATG
GTTTGTTGAAAACCGGACATGGCACTCCAGTCGCCTTCCCGTTCCGCTATCGGCTGAATTTGATTGCGAG
TGAGATATTTATGCCAGCCAGCCAGACGCAGACGCGCCGAGACAGAACTTAATGGGCCCGCTAACAGCGC
GATTTGCTGGTGACCCAATGCGACCAGATGCTCCACGCCCAGTCGCGTACCGTCTTCATGGGAGAAAATA
ATACTGTTGATGGGTGTCTGGTCAGAGACATCAAGAAATAACGCCGGAACATTAGTGCAGGCAGCTTCCA
CAGCAATGGCATCCTGGTCATCCAGCGGATAGTTAATGATCAGCCCACTGACGCGTTGCGCGAGAAGATT
GTGCACCGCCGCTTTACAGGCTTCGACGCCGCTTCGTTCTACCATCGACACCACCACGCTGGCACCCAGT
TGATCGGCGCGAGATTTAATCGCCGCGACAATTTGCGACGGCGCGTGCAGGGCCAGACTGGAGGTGGCAA
CGCCAATCAGCAACGACTGTTTGCCCGCCAGTTGTTGTGCCACGCGGTTGGGAATGTAATTCAGCTCCGC
CATCGCCGCTTCCACTTTTTCCCGCGTTTTCGCAGAAACGTGGCTGGCCTGGTTCACCACGCGGGAAACG
GTCTGATAAGAGACACCGGCATACTCTGCGACATCGTATAACGTTACTGGTTTCACATTCACCACCCTGA
ATTGACTCTCTTCCGGGCGCTATCATGCCATACCGCGAAAGGTTTTGCGCCATTCGATGGTGTCCGGGAT
CTCGACGCTCTCCCTTATGCGACTCCTGCATTAGGAAGCAGCCCAGTAGTAGGTTGAGGCCGTTGAGCAC
CGCCGCCGCAAGGAATGGTGCATGCAAGGAGATGGCGCCCAACAGTCCCCCGGCCACGGGGCCTGCCACC
ATACCCACGCCGAAACAAGCGCTCATGAGCCCGAAGTGGCGAGCCCGATCTTCCCCATCGGTGATGTCGG
CGATATAGGCGCCAGCAACCGCACCTGTGGCGCCGGTGATGCCGGCCACGATGCGTCCGGCGTAGAGGAT
CGAGATCTCGATCCCGCGAAATTAATACGACTCACTATAGGGGAATTGTGAGCGGATAACAATTCCCCTC
TAGAAATAATTTTGTTTAACTTTAAGAAGGAGATATACCATGGGAGGCCTGAACGATATTTTTGAAGCGC
AGAAAATTGAATGGCATGAACACCATCACCATCACCATGAAAACCTGTACTTCCAATCCAATATTGGTAG
TGGGAGCTGTTGTCCTGGCTGTTGCGGTGGCTAGTAAGCGGCCGCACTCGAGCACCACCACCACCACCAC
TGAGATCCGGCTGCTAACAAAGCCCGAAAGGAAGCTGAGTTGGCTGCTGCCACCGCTGAGCAATAACTAG
CATAACCCCTTGGGGCCTCTAAACGGGTCTTGAGGGGTTTTTTGCTGAAAGGAGGAACTATATCCGGAT
