>Addgene plasmid #30184 | pET Biotin His6 FlAsH LIC cloning vector (H6-FlAsH) | addgene partial sequence | sequence record 35255 | 30184 with pBRrevBam
CCGGCCACGATGCGTCCGGCGTAGAGGATCGAGATCTCGATCCCGCGAAATTAATACGACTCACTATAGG
GGAATTGTGAGCGGATAACAATTCCCCTCTAGAAATAATTTTGTTTAACTTTAAGAAGGAGATATACCAT
GGGAGGCCTGAACGATATTTTTGAAGCGCAGAAAATTGAATGGCATGAACACCATCACCATCACCATGAA
AACCTGTACTTCCAATCCAATATTGGTAGTGGGAGCTGTTGTCCTGGCTGTTGCGGTGGCTAGTAAGCGG
CCGCACTCGAGCACCACCACCACCACCACTGAGATCCGGCTGCTAACAAAGCCCGAAAGGAAGCTGAGTT
GGCTGCTGCCACCGCTGAGCAATAACTAGCATAACCCCTTGGGGCCTCTAAACGGGTCTTGAGGGGTTTT
TTGCTGAAAGGAGGAACTATATCCGGATTGGCGAATGGG
[124 nt withheld, positions 460-583]
C
[91 nt withheld, positions 585-675]
A
[49 nt withheld, positions 677-725]
CCTTTGACGTTGGAGTCCACGTTCTTT
[37 nt withheld, positions 753-789]
ACCCTATCTCGGTCTATTCTTTTGATTTATAAGGGATTTTGCCGATTTCGGCCTATTGGTTAAAAAATGA
GCTGATTTAACAA
